Addgene plasmid #102785: Rab5-L38R-mCherry
Purpose: Point mutation in Rab5 that reestablishes interaction with APPL1 when co-expressed with APPL1-N308D
Depositing lab: Donna Webb. Depositing organization: Vanderbilt University.
Backbone
  Vector backbone: EGFP-C1
  Backbone size w/o insert (bp): 4731
  Total vector size (bp): 5400
  Vector type: Mammalian Expression
  Selectable markers: Neomycin (select with G418)
Growth in bacteria
  Bacterial resistance: Kanamycin, 50 μg/mL
  Growth temperature: 37°C
  Growth strain: DH5alpha
  Copy number: Unknown
Gene/Insert
  Gene/Insert name: Rab5a
  Species: H. sapiens (human)
  Insert size (bp): 648
  Mutation: Leucine 38 changed to Arginine
  GenBank ID: NM_004162.4
  Entrez Gene: RAB5A (a.k.a. RAB5)
  Promoter: CMV
  Tag / fusion protein: mCherry (N terminal on insert)
  Cloning method: Restriction Enzyme; 5′ cloning site EcoR1 (unknown if destroyed); 3′ cloning site Sal1 (unknown if destroyed)
  Sequencing primers: 5′ EGFP-C . CATGGTCCTGCTGGAGTTCGTG; 3′ SV40pA-R GAAATTTGTGATGCTATTGC
Terms and licenses: Academic/Nonprofit Terms; Industry Terms: Not Available to Industry
Depositor comments: mCherry-C2-Rab5a encodes wild-type human Rab5a,(NM_004162) as a fusion protein with mCherry. Rab5a was inserted between the Eco R1 and Sal 1 restriction sites. mCherry-C2 encodes a monomeric variant of DsRed. The backbone plasmid is pEGFP-C1 (Clontech). The C2 version of mCherry was created by insertion of a short piece of DNA between Xho 1 and EcoR1 restriction sites. In the resulting multiple cloning site, the Sac 1 restriction site has been eliminated and the Eco R1 restriction site is in frame.
How to cite: Rab5-L38R-mCherry was a gift from Donna Webb (Addgene plasmid # 102785 ; http://n2t.net/addgene:102785 ; RRID:Addgene_102785)
