[The description below was written by a language model from this plasmid's Addgene catalogue record and pLannotate feature annotations shown in this document.]
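Description:
Rab5-L38R-mCherry is a mammalian expression plasmid built on the Clontech pEGFP-C1 backbone, in which the EGFP coding sequence has been replaced by mCherry, a monomeric red fluorescent protein derived from DsRed. According to the depositor, a short piece of DNA was inserted into the polylinker to create a "C2" reading-frame version, which removes the SacI site and puts the EcoRI site in frame. The plasmid replicates in E. coli from a high-copy ColE1/pUC-type origin and also carries an f1 origin. A single Tn5 NeoR/KanR gene serves both hosts. It is driven by the bacterial bla promoter for kanamycin selection and by the SV40 enhancer/early promoter for G418 selection in mammalian cells, and it terminates in an HSV TK polyadenylation signal. The short ble, bGH poly(A) and large T antigen matches in the annotation are fragments rather than functional elements.

The payload is human RAB5A, about 650 bp, cloned between EcoRI and SalI downstream of mCherry, so despite the plasmid's name the fluorescent tag sits at the N-terminus of the GTPase. The CMV immediate-early enhancer and promoter drive the fusion, and an SV40 polyadenylation signal terminates it. Rab5a is a small GTPase that regulates endosomal membrane trafficking through effectors bound in its GTP-loaded state. This version carries a leucine-38-to-arginine substitution. The depositor comments describe the wild-type parent construct, whereas the mutation field and the stated purpose specify L38R. The mutant is described as restoring interaction with APPL1 when co-expressed with the APPL1-N308D variant, which makes the pair useful for testing the specific contribution of Rab5–APPL1 binding while following the protein's localisation by red fluorescence.
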