Features (pLannotate 1.2.2; 16 found; start..end, strand, type, name):
     95..199     -  promoter       AmpR promoter: bla
    226..654     +  rep_origin     f1 ori (sequence partly withheld): f1 bacteriophage origin of replication; arrow indicates direction of (+) strand synthesis
    688..809     -  polyA_signal   SV40 poly(A) signal: SV40 polyadenylation signal
    832..916     -  CDS            large T antigen (fragment): large T antigen from SV40 (simian virus 40)
    933..960     -  misc_feature   MCS (fragment): multiple cloning site
    963..1607    -  CDS            RAB5A: RAB5A_HUMAN - Also known as RAB5. Experimental evidence at protein level: Swiss-Prot protein existence level 1. Small GTPase which cycles between active GTP-bound and inactive GDP-bound states. In its active state, binds to a variety of effector proteins to regulate cellular responses such as of intracellular membrane trafficking, from the formation of transport vesicles to their fusion with membranes. Active GTP-bound form is able to recruit to membranes different sets of downstream effectors directly responsible for vesicle formation, movement, tethering and fusion. RAB5A is required for the
   1621..1652    -  misc_feature   MCS (fragment): multiple cloning site
   1653..2360    -  CDS            mCherry: mCherry is a basic (constitutively fluorescent) red fluorescent protein published in 2004, derived from Discosoma sp.. It is reported to be a very rapidly-maturing monomer with low acid sensitivity.
   2411..2614    -  promoter       CMV promoter: human cytomegalovirus (CMV) immediate early promoter
   2615..2918    -  enhancer       CMV enhancer: human cytomegalovirus immediate early enhancer
   3093..3681    -  rep_origin     ori: high-copy-number ColE1/pMB1/pBR322/pUC origin of replication
   3903..3919    +  polyA_signal   bGH poly(A) signal (fragment): bovine growth hormone polyadenylation signal
   4010..4057    -  polyA_signal   HSV TK poly(A) signal: herpes simplex virus thymidine kinase polyadenylation signal (Cole and Stacy, 1985)
   4116..4268    -  CDS            ble (fragment): BLE_KLEPN - Experimental evidence at protein level: Swiss-Prot protein existence level 1. Binding protein with a strong affinity to the bleomycin family of antibiotics. Binds to CL990; an antimitotic-antibiotic compound. From Klebsiella pneumoniae.
   4289..5083    -  CDS            NeoR/KanR: aminoglycoside phosphotransferase from Tn5; aph(3')-II (or nptII); confers resistance to neomycin, kanamycin, and G418 (Geneticin®)
   5118..93      -  promoter       SV40 promoter (across the origin): SV40 enhancer and early promoter
>Addgene plasmid #102785 | Rab5-L38R-mCherry | addgene full sequence | sequence record 197924 | Addgene NGS Result
TGCATGCTTTGCATACTTCTGCCTGCTGGGGAGCCTGGGGACTTTCCACACCCTAACTGACACACATTCC
ACAGCTGGTTCTTTCCGCCTCAGGACTCTTCCTTTTTCAATATTATTGAAGCATTTATCAGGGTTATTGT
CTCATGAGCGGATACATATTTGAATGTATTTAGAAAAATAAACAAATAGGGGTTCCGCGCACATTTCCCC
GAAAAGTGCCACCTG
[124 nt withheld, positions 226-349]
C
[91 nt withheld, positions 351-441]
A
[49 nt withheld, positions 443-491]
CCTTTGACGTTGGAGTCCACGTTCTTT
[37 nt withheld, positions 519-555]
ACCCTATCTCGGTCTATTCTTTTGATTTATAAGGGATTTTGCCGATTTCGGCCTATTGGTTAAAAAATGA
GCTGATTTAACAAAAATTTAACGCGAATTTTAACAAAATATTAACGCTTACAATTTACGCGTTAAGATAC
ATTGATGAGTTTGGACAAACCACAACTAGAATGCAGTGAAAAAAATGCTTTATTTGTGAAATTTGTGATG
CTATTGCTTTATTTGTAACCATTATAAGCTGCAATAAACAAGTTAACAACAACAATTGCATTCATTTTAT
GTTTCAGGTTCAGGGGGAGGTGTGGGAGGTTTTTTAAAGCAAGTAAAACCTCTACAAATGTGGTATGGCT
GATTATGATCAGTTATCTAGATCCGGTGGATCCCGGGCCCGCGGTACCGTCGACTTAGTTACTACAACAC
TGATTCCTGGTTGGTTGTGTGGGTTCGGTAAGGTCTACTCCTCTTCCTCTGGCAGAATTTGCTCCTGGAT
TTTGTGGTTCATTCTTTGGCAATTTTTTAGCTATTGCCATGAATATTTCATTTACATTCATTGATGTTTT
AGCGGATGTCTCCATGAATAATAAACTATTGTCATCTGCATAGGACTGTGCTTCCTGGAAATCTACTGCT
CTTTTATTTGCTAGGTCGGCCTTGTTTCCCGATAAAGCTATTACAATGTTAGGACTTGCTTGCCTCTGAA
GTTCTTTAACCCAATTTTTTGCTCTTGCAAAGGACTCCTCATTTGTGATATCATATACAACTATGGCTGC
TTGTGCTCCTCTGTAGTACATTGGTGCTAGGCTATGGTATCGTTCTTGACCAGCTGTATCCCATATTTCA
AACTTTACTGTAGTGTCATCAAGACATACAGTTTGGGTTAGAAAAGCAGCCCCAATGGTACTCTCTTGAA
ATTCATGAAATTGGCCTTTCACAAAACGACGCACTAGGCTTGATTTGCCAACAGCGGACTCTCCCAGAAG
TACTAGTTTGAACTGGCATATTTTATTTCCAGTATTTGGCCCGTTGGGTCTTGTTGCGCCTCGACTAGCC
ATGAATTCAGCCGAGTTCGAAGCTTGTGCTCGAGATCTGAGTCCGGACTTGTACAGCTCGTCCATGCCGC
CGGTGGAGTGGCGGCCCTCGGCGCGTTCGTACTGTTCCACGATGGTGTAGTCCTCGTTGTGGGAGGTGAT
GTCCAACTTGATGTTGACGTTGTAGGCGCCGGGCAGCTGCACGGGCTTCTTGGCCTTGTAGGTGGTCTTG
ACCTCAGCGTCGTAGTGGCCGCCGTCCTTCAGCTTCAGCCTCTGCTTGATCTCGCCCTTCAGGGCGCCGT
CCTCGGGGTACATCCGCTCGGAGGAGGCCTCCCAGCCCATGGTCTTCTTCTGCATTACGGGGCCGTCGGA
GGGGAAGTTGGTGCCGCGCAGCTTCACCTTGTAGATGAACTCGCCGTCCTGCAGGGAGGAGTCCTGGGTC
ACGGTCACCACGCCGCCGTCCTCGAAGTTCATCACGCGCTCCCACTTGAAGCCCTCGGGGAAGGACAGCT
TCAAGTAGTCGGGGATGTCGGCGGGGTGCTTCACGTAGGCCTTGGAGCCGTACATGAACTGAGGGGACAG
GATGTCCCAGGCGAAGGGCAGGGGGCCACCCTTGGTCACCTTCAGCTTGGCGGTCTGGGTGCCCTCGTAG
GGGCGGCCCTCGCCCTCGCCCTCGATCTCGAACTCGTGGCCGTTCACGGAGCCCTCCATGTGCACCTTGA
AGCGCATGAACTCCTTGATGATGGCCATGTTATCCTCCTCGCCCTTGCTCACCATGGTGGCAAGCTTAAG
TTTAAACGCTAGCGGATCTGACGGTTCACTAAACCAGCTCTGCTTATATAGACCTCCCACCGTACACGCC
TACCGCCCATTTGCGTCAATGGGGCGGAGTTGTTACGACATTTTGGAAAGTCCCGTTGATTTTGGTGCCA
AAACAAACTCCCATTGACGTCAATGGGGTGGAGACTTGGAAATCCCCGTGAGTCAAACCGCTATCCACGC
CCATTGATGTACTGCCAAAACCGCATCACCATGGTAATAGCGATGACTAATACGTAGATGTACTGCCAAG
TAGGAAAGTCCCATAAGGTCATGTACTGGGCATAATGCCAGGCGGGCCATTTACCGTCATTGACGTCAAT
AGGGGGCGTACTTGGCATATGATACACTTGATGTACTGCCAAGTGGGCAGTTTACCGTAAATACTCCACC
CATTGACGTCAATGGAAAGTCCCTATTGGCGTTACTATGGGAACATACGTCATTATTGACGTCAATGGGC
GGGGGTCGTTGGGCGGTCAGCCAGGCGGGCCATTTACCGTAAGTTATGTAACGCGGAACTCCATATATGG
GCTATGAACTAATGACCCCGTAATTGATTACTATTAATAACTAATGCATGGCGGTAATACGGTTATCCAC
AGAATCAGGGGATAACGCAGGAAAGAACATGTGAGCAAAAGGCCAGCAAAAGGCCAGGAACCGTAAAAAG
GCCGCGTTGCTGGCGTTTTTCCATAGGCTCCGCCCCCCTGACGAGCATCACAAAAATCGACGCTCAAGTC
AGAGGTGGCGAAACCCGACAGGACTATAAAGATACCAGGCGTTTCCCCCTGGAAGCTCCCTCGTGCGCTC
TCCTGTTCCGACCCTGCCGCTTACCGGATACCTGTCCGCCTTTCTCCCTTCGGGAAGCGTGGCGCTTTCT
CATAGCTCACGCTGTAGGTATCTCAGTTCGGTGTAGGTCGTTCGCTCCAAGCTGGGCTGTGTGCACGAAC
CCCCCGTTCAGCCCGACCGCTGCGCCTTATCCGGTAACTATCGTCTTGAGTCCAACCCGGTAAGACACGA
CTTATCGCCACTGGCAGCAGCCACTGGTAACAGGATTAGCAGAGCGAGGTATGTAGGCGGTGCTACAGAG
TTCTTGAAGTGGTGGCCTAACTACGGCTACACTAGAAGAACAGTATTTGGTATCTGCGCTCTGCTGAAGC
CAGTTACCTTCGGAAAAAGAGTTGGTAGCTCTTGATCCGGCAAACAAACCACCGCTGGTAGCGGTGGTTT
TTTTGTTTGCAAGCAGCAGATTACGCGCAGAAAAAAAGGATCTCAAGAAGATCCTTTGATCTTTTCTACG
GGGTCTGACGCTCAGTGGAACGAAAACTCACGTTAAGGGATTTTGGTCATGAGATTATCAAAAAGGATCT
TCACCTAGATCCTTTTAAATTAAAAATGAAGTTTTAAATCAATCTAAAGTATATATGAGTAACCTGAGGC
TATGGCAGGGCCTGCCGCCCCGACGTTGGCTGCGAGCCCTGGGCCTTCACCCGAACTTGGGGGGTGGGGT
GGGGAAAAGGAAGAAACGCGGGCGTATTGGCCCCAATGGGGTCTCGGTGGGGTATCGACAGAGTGCCAGC
CCTGGGACCGAACCCCGCGTTTATGAACAAACGACCCAACACCGTGCGTTTTATTCTGTCTTTTTATTGC
CGTCATAGCGCGGGTTCCTTCCGGTATTGTCTCCTTCCGTGTTTCAGTTAGCCTCCCCCTAGGGTGGGCG
AAGAACTCCAGCATGAGATCCCCGCGCTGGAGGATCATCCAGCCGGCGTCCCGGAAAACGATTCCGAAGC
CCAACCTTTCATAGAAGGCGGCGGTGGAATCGAAATCTCGTGATGGCAGGTTGGGCGTCGCTTGGTCGGT
CATTTCGAACCCCAGAGTCCCGCTCAGAAGAACTCGTCAAGAAGGCGATAGAAGGCGATGCGCTGCGAAT
CGGGAGCGGCGATACCGTAAAGCACGAGGAAGCGGTCAGCCCATTCGCCGCCAAGCTCTTCAGCAATATC
ACGGGTAGCCAACGCTATGTCCTGATAGCGGTCCGCCACACCCAGCCGGCCACAGTCGATGAATCCAGAA
AAGCGGCCATTTTCCACCATGATATTCGGCAAGCAGGCATCGCCATGGGTCACGACGAGATCCTCGCCGT
CGGGCATGCTCGCCTTGAGCCTGGCGAACAGTTCGGCTGGCGCGAGCCCCTGATGCTCTTCGTCCAGATC
ATCCTGATCGACAAGACCGGCTTCCATCCGAGTACGTGCTCGCTCGATGCGATGTTTCGCTTGGTGGTCG
AATGGGCAGGTAGCCGGATCAAGCGTATGCAGCCGCCGCATTGCATCAGCCATGATGGATACTTTCTCGG
CAGGAGCAAGGTGAGATGACAGGAGATCCTGCCCCGGCACTTCGCCCAATAGCAGCCAGTCCCTTCCCGC
TTCAGTGACAACGTCGAGCACAGCTGCGCAAGGAACGCCCGTCGTGGCCAGCCACGATAGCCGCGCTGCC
TCGTCTTGCAGTTCATTCAGGGCACCGGACAGGTCGGTCTTGACAAAAAGAACCGGGCGCCCCTGCGCTG
ACAGCCGGAACACGGCGGCATCAGAGCAGCCGATTGTCTGTTGTGCCCAGTCATAGCCGAATAGCCTCTC
CACCCAAGCGGCCGGAGAACCTGCGTGCAATCCATCTTGTTCAATCATGCGAAACGATCCTCATCCTGTC
TCTTGATCGATCTTTGCAAAAGCCTAGGCCTCCAAAAAAGCCTCCTCACTACTTCTGGAATAGCTCAGAG
GCCGAGGCGGCCTCGGCCTCTGCATAAATAAAAAAAATTAGTCAGCCATGGGGCGGAGAATGGGCGGAAC
TGGGCGGAGTTAGGGGCGGGATGGGCGGAGTTAGGGGCGGGACTATGGTTGCTGACTAATTGAGATGCAT
GCTTTGCATACTTCTGCCTGCTGGGGAGCCTGGGGACTTTCCACACCTGGTTGCTGACTAATTGAGA
