>Addgene plasmid #102785 | Rab5-L38R-mCherry | depositor partial sequence | sequence record 194326 | insert
NNNNANNNNNCNNNGNNNGTACGACGCGCCGAGGGCCGCCACTCCACCGGCGGCATGGACGAGCTGTACA
AGTCCGGACTCAGATCTCGAGCACAAGCTTCGAACTCGGCTGAATTCATGGCTAGTCGAGGCGCAACAAG
ACCCAACGGGCCAAATACTGGAAATAAAATATGCCAGTTCAAACTAGTACTTCTGGGAGAGTCCGCTGTT
GGCAAATCAAGCCTAGTGCGTCGTTTTGTGAAAGGCCAATTTCATGAATTTCAAGAGAGTACCATTGGGG
CTGCTTTTCTAACCCAAACTGTATGTCTTGATGACACTACAGTAAAGTTTGAAATATGGGATACAGCTGG
TCAAGAACGATACCATAGCCTAGCACCAATGTACTACAGAGGAGCACAAGCAGCCATAGTTGTATATGAT
ATCACAAATGAGGAGTCCTTTGCAAGAGCAAAAAATTGGGTTAAAGAACTTCAGAGGCAAGCAAGTCCTA
ACATTGTAATAGCTTTATCGGGAAACAAGGCCGACCTAGCAAATAAAAGAGCAGTAGATTTCCAGGAAGC
ACAGTCCTATGCAGATGACAATAGTTTATTATTCATGGAGACATCCGCTAAAACATCAATGAATGTAAAT
GAAATATTCATGGCAATAGCTAAAAAATTGCCAAAGAATGAACCACAAAATCCAGGAGCAAATTCTGCCA
GAGGAAGAGGAGTAGACCTTACCGAACCCACACAACCAACCAGGAATCAGTGTTGTAGTAACTAAGTCGA
CGGTACCGCGGGCCCGGGATCCACCGGATCTAGATAACTGATCATAATCAGCCATACCACATTTGTAGAG
GTTTTACTTGCTTTAAAAAACCTCCCACACCTCCCCCTGAACCTGAAACATAAAATGAATGCAATTGTTG
TTGTTAACTTGTTTATTGCAGCTTATAATGGTTACAAATAAAGCAATAGCATCACANNTTCACAATAAAG
CATTTTTTTCACTGCATTCTANNTGNGGTTNGTCCAAACTCATCNATGNATCNTANNCGTAAATNNAGCG
NNANANTTTTNNNNNNNNNCNNNNTTTTTNGTNAANCAGNNNNTTTTANCNNNNNNGAAANNNNNNNNNN
NNNNNNANNNNNNNNNNGNNNNNNNNNNNNCNNNNNNNNNN
